Addgene plasmid #141090: pPEPZ-sgRNAclone
Purpose: This vector is designed for efficient cloning of sgRNAs by Golden Gate assembly. The sgRNA insertion leads to replacement of mCherry, resulting in loss of red color of E. coli colony.
Depositing lab: Jan-Willem Veening. Depositing organization: Universite de Lausanne (UNIL). Publication: Exploration of Bacterial Bottlenecks and Streptococcus pneumoniae Pathogenesis by CRISPRi-Seq. Liu X, Kimmey JM, Matarazzo L, de Bakker V, Van Maele L, Sirard JC, Nizet V, Veening JW. Cell Host Microbe. 2021 Jan 13;29(1):107-120.e6. doi: 10.1016/j.chom.2020.10.001. Epub 2020 Oct 28. PubMed 33120116.
Backbone
  Vector backbone: pPEPZ
  Backbone size w/o insert (bp): 4416
  Total vector size (bp): 5155
  Vector type: Bacterial Expression, CRISPR
Growth in bacteria
  Bacterial resistance: Spectinomycin, 50 μg/mL
  Growth temperature: 37°C
  Growth strain: Stbl3
  Copy number: High Copy
Gene/Insert
  Gene/Insert name: mCherry
  gRNA/shRNA sequence: structure sequence: dCas9 handle binding and terminator sequence
  Species: Synthetic
  Promoter: p3
  Cloning method: Restriction Enzyme; 5′ cloning site BsmBI (destroyed during cloning); 3′ cloning site BsmBI (destroyed during cloning)
  Sequencing primers: 5′ aattcggtcgacagatcttcg; 3′ caagcagaagacggcatacg
Terms and licenses: Academic/Nonprofit Terms; Industry Terms: Not Available to Industry
How to cite: pPEPZ-sgRNAclone was a gift from Jan-Willem Veening (Addgene plasmid # 141090 ; http://n2t.net/addgene:141090 ; RRID:Addgene_141090)
