[The description below was written by a language model from this plasmid's Addgene catalogue record and pLannotate feature annotations shown in this document.]
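Description:
pPEPZ-sgRNAclone is a bacterial CRISPR cloning vector built on the pPEPZ backbone and designed for efficient insertion of sgRNA spacers by Golden Gate assembly. It is propagated in E. coli from a high-copy ColE1/pUC-type origin and selected with spectinomycin, with resistance provided by a Staphylococcus aureus-derived spectinomycin adenylyltransferase gene (ant/spc) that does not confer streptomycin resistance.

The payload is an mCherry coding sequence placed under the P3 promoter and flanked by BsmBI sites, followed immediately by the invariant part of the S. pyogenes-type sgRNA scaffold, annotated as a tracrRNA fragment and described in the record as the dCas9-handle binding and terminator sequence. BsmBI digestion releases mCherry, and ligation of a spacer in its place destroys the sites and joins the spacer to the scaffold, so that a complete sgRNA should be transcribed from the promoter. Because mCherry acts as a visual stuffer, colonies carrying the parental plasmid are red, whereas correctly assembled clones lose the colour, allowing simple screening.

Two sequences annotated as Tn5 mosaic ends, in opposite orientations, bracket the mCherry/scaffold region; the record does not explain their role. The associated publication concerns CRISPRi-seq in Streptococcus pneumoniae, consistent with use for building sgRNA libraries for dCas9-based knockdown, but the record does not give details of how the construct is delivered to or maintained in that organism. The annotated sequence record is 4,825 nt, somewhat shorter than the catalogued total size of 5,155 bp, and a large part of it carries no annotated features.
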