Features (pLannotate 1.2.2; 6 found; start..end, strand, type, name):
     38..626     +  rep_origin     ori: high-copy-number ColE1/pMB1/pBR322/pUC origin of replication
   1789..2568    -  CDS            ant1: S9AD_STAAN - Also known as spc1. Experimental evidence at protein level: Swiss-Prot protein existence level 1. Mediates bacterial resistance to the antibiotic spectinomycin but not streptomycin. From Staphylococcus aureus (strain N315).
   2815..2833    -  misc_feature   Tn5 ME: hyperactive mosaic end for Tn5 transposase recognition (Reznikoff et al., 2004)
   2905..3612    +  CDS            mCherry: mCherry is a basic (constitutively fluorescent) red fluorescent protein published in 2004, derived from Discosoma sp.. It is reported to be a very rapidly-maturing monomer with low acid sensitivity.
   3641..3708    +  misc_RNA       tracrRNA (fragment): trans-activating CRISPR RNA for the Streptococcus pyogenes CRISPR/Cas9 system
   3716..3734    +  misc_feature   Tn5 ME: hyperactive mosaic end for Tn5 transposase recognition (Reznikoff et al., 2004)
>Addgene plasmid #141090 | pPEPZ-sgRNAclone | addgene full sequence | sequence record 330475 | Addgene NGS Result
GTTGGTACCACCCCGTAGAAAAGATCAAAGGATCTTCTTGAGATCCTTTTTTTCTGCGCGTAATCTGCTG
CTTGCAAACAAAAAAACCACCGCTGGTAGCGGTGGTTTGTTTGCCGGATCAAGAGCTACCAACTCTTTTT
CCGAAGGTAACTGGCTTCAGCAGAGCGCAGATACCAAATACTGTCCTTCTAGTGTAGCCGTAGTTAGGCC
ACCACTTCAAGAACTCTGTAGCACCGCCTACATACCTCGCTCTGCTAATCCTGTTACCAGTGGCTGCTGC
CAGTGGCGATAAGTCGTGTCTTACCGGGTTGGACTCAAGACGATAGTTACCGGATAAGGCGCAGCGGTCG
GGCTGAACGGGGGGTTCGTGCACACAGCCCAGCTTGGAGCGAACGACCTACACCGAACTGAGATACCTAC
AGCGTGAGCTATGAGAAAGCGCCACGCTTCCCGAAGGGAGAAAGGCGGACAGGTATCCGGTAAGCGGCAG
GGTCGGAACAGGAGAGCGCACGAGGGAGCTTCCAGGGGGAAACGCCTGGTATCTTTATAGTCCTGTCGGG
TTTCGCCACCTCTGACTTGAGCGTCGATTTTTGTGATGCTCGTCAGGGGGGCGGAGCCTATGGAAAAACG
CCAGCAACGCGGCCTTTTTACGGTTCCTGGCCTTTTGCTGGCCTTTTGCTCACATGTTCTTTCCTGCGTT
ATCCCGCGGCCGCCAATAAATTGCTTCCTTGTTTTGTCATAATTTTTTTATTTAAAAAATTATGACAAAA
GTGTGCTATTCTTTTTATGAGAGGTGTATGAATATGATAAATGTATGTGATAAATGTATGTGATGTTGGA
AAAAGAATAAAAGAACTTAGAATATCTTCAAATCTTACTCAAGATAAGATTGCTGAATATTTGTCTTTAT
ATTTGTCTTTGAATCAAAGCATGATTGCCAAAATGGAAAAAGGTGAAAGGAATATCACGAATGGATTTAA
GTAATAAAGCTTCAAATCTTAGAAAAAAGTTGGGAGCTGATGGTGAAGCGCCGATAGATATTTTTAAATT
GGTACAAAAGATAGAAAATTTGACGCTGGTATTTTATGGACTCGGAAAGAATATTAGCGGAGTCTGTTAT
AAAGGAACTCAGTTCAGTCTCATTGCAGTCAATTCAGACATGTCATTAGGAAGGTAAAGATTTTCTTTAG
CACATGAACTGTATCATCTTTATTATGATGAGGTGAAGAAGAGTTCAGTCAGTCTTATCTTGATTGGTGA
AGGAGATGAAACTGAAAGAAAAGCGGATCAGCTTGCTTCTTATTTTTTAATTTTCCCATCTTCACTGTAT
AGGATGGTTGAGGAAATCAGAGAAAATGCCAATAGAACTCATCTTGAAGTAGAAGATATTATAAAATTGG
GTCAGTTTTATGGTATCAGTCATAAAGCTATGTTATATAGATTGAGGAATGATGGATACCTTGATGCAGA
AGAAATTAAAAATATGGATATTAGTGTTATAGAGACAGCTTCAAGATTAGGCTATGATACAAGTTTATAT
CGTCCTTTGTCAGAAAGTAAAAAGGAAATGGTATTAGGATAATATATTAATTCAACTGAACAACTTTTAG
AAAATAACAGAATTTCGCAAGGGAAGTATGAGGAACTGTTACTAGATGCTTTCAGATATGATATTGTATA
TGGGCTAGATGAAGAGGGGGGAGTTGTCGTTGAAAAGCTTCTAGCAAAAAACTGGACGGAGTCCCGTCCA
GAAAAGTAAGCACTTGTTATTGCAATAAAATTAGCCTAATTGAGAGAAGTTTCTATAGAATTTTTCATAT
ACTTAACGAGTGCTTTCACCTTTGAATATAGTCCTTCCCACTTATCATCACACTCTCCCCGATAGCCTTT
TCTAGCTATATCCAGTAAAGTTACATGCTCTTTAGGTAAAAGAGGTATAGCCCATTCAGCAGCGACATCT
TTCGAGGTAATTTCACCAGTAGTCACTGTTTGCCACATTCGAGCTAGGGTTAAAATTACATTACGCTCAT
CACCTTTTATCCCCTCAATTAGTTCTGGCAAAGAATCCTTAATTGCTCTTCGAATATCTGTCAAAGGTAC
GGAGACAAGTATACTTGAAGAATCAGGACCAAATAGAGAAATACTATTCTTTCTTGCTTGTGCTAAAACA
ATAGCCAAATCAGGATCATAGCTTGGTTCCTGAATTTGTCCATTCTCAAATTCACCCCTGAGCCACTCAC
CGTATATAAATTCTCTTTTTGGAGGATATTGCCAAGGGACAACTTCACTCCTATTTATAACCGTAACTTC
AAGTGGTCTAACAGAATCCGTATTTCCAATCCTTCCTGATATAGTCATTAGTCTTTCTGTTAGTTTTTTT
CGAGTTAATTGAGGTAAACTATGATTCACGACGACTAGAACATCTACATCGCTGTTAATGCGTAAACCAC
CATTTACTGCTGAACCAAATAGATATACTCCAACTATTGAACTTCCAAATAAATCTTTTACGATTTTTAA
TGTTTGAATCGCTTGATTTGGTATTTTTCCGTTAATCAAATTGCTCATGATTTCACCTCGTTGATTATGT
TCATATACCCGAATATTTTTTTACCTACCTAGTATAGCATTTTGTGAAGTTTTTTTCTAGTCCAAGCTCA
CAAAAATCCAAAGTAACCGCTTTATTAAGCCATTCTTAAATAAAAATAAAAAAAGATTAATAGCTAAAAC
TATTAATCTTATCATATCCGCAAAAAACCCCGCTTCGGCGGGGTTTTTTCGCAATTCGGTCGACAGATCT
TCGTCGGCAGCGTCAGATGTGTATAAGAGACAGCCATTCTACAGTTTATTCTTGACATTGCACTGTCCCC
CTGGTATAATAACTATATGAGACGAGGAGGAAAATTAATGAGCAAAGGAGAAGAAGATAACATGGCAATC
ATCAAAGAATTTATGCGTTTCAAAGTTCACATGGAAGGTTCTGTAAACGGACACGAATTTGAAATTGAAG
GTGAAGGTGAAGGCCGTCCTTATGAAGGAACACAAACGGCAAAGCTGAAAGTAACAAAAGGCGGACCGCT
TCCGTTTGCATGGGATATCCTTTCTCCGCAATTCATGTACGGTTCAAAAGCATACGTGAAGCATCCGGCT
GATATTCCTGATTATTTGAAGCTGTCATTCCCTGAAGGCTTCAAATGGGAGCGTGTGATGAACTTTGAAG
ATGGCGGTGTTGTTACTGTTACTCAAGATTCAAGCCTTCAAGACGGTGAATTTATTTACAAAGTGAAGCT
GCGCGGAACAAACTTCCCATCTGACGGACCTGTCATGCAAAAGAAAACAATGGGCTGGGAAGCAAGCTCT
GAACGCATGTATCCAGAGGACGGTGCTTTAAAAGGAGAAATCAAACAGCGTTTGAAGCTGAAAGACGGCG
GACACTATGACGCTGAAGTGAAAACAACTTACAAAGCGAAAAAGCCGGTTCAGCTTCCAGGTGCTTACAA
CGTAAACATCAAACTTGATATTACAAGCCACAATGAAGATTATACGATTGTTGAACAATATGAACGCGCT
GAAGGCCGTCATTCAACTGGCGGAATGGATGAGCTTTACAAATAACGTCTCGGTTTAAGAGCTATGCTGG
AAACAGCATAGCAAGTTTAAATAAGGCTAGTCCGTTATCAACTTGAAAAAGTGGCACCGAGTCGGTGCTT
TTTTTCTGTCTCTTATACACATCTCCGAGCCCACGAGACTAAGGCGAATCTCGTATGCCGTCTTCTGCTT
GCTCGAGAAAAAAAAACCGCGCCCCTGACAGGGCGCGGTTTTTTTTTCGTAATTTATTACTGAACAAGAG
GGCAATCATATCTGGAATAATATGCTTAAAAAGAGAAGGAAAATTGGTGCAAATTCATTTTCAGACTATC
TTCGTGGAAGTATTCATCAAAATAGACAAAAATAAATTTGGATAAATCGAACTCACTATTCAGGAGGCAT
ATGAGCAATTCGAAAAAGAAAAGTGTCAAATTGAGCCTATAGGAGTAGAAGTGAAATAGTAAGTCCTGCA
TAGTGGATGAGAGAAAAGTTCTCCTTGAAGTTTTCCTGAACTATCAGTCGCATGTCAAACGATATGTAGG
GTAATGTGAGAGGGGATAGCGAGTAGTTTTTGGTTATTTTATCAAAAAACTTATATTTTATTATACCGAA
TGATAAAATATAATAAAAATGATAGAATAAGGAAAAAACATGAATGTCAAAAAGATAATGTCAATTTTTC
AATCCTTTTATGTTGATGTCAGTATTGAGGAACTGACTTTGACTTTACCAATCAGTTTTGTAAAAAGGTT
TGAGTATACTCAAATGACTTTTCATAAGGAATCATTTTTATTGATTAAAGAAAAGAGAAGGGGGAGTTTG
AGTTCATTTGTTACTCAGGCTCGCACTATGGGTGAAAAAGCCAATATGGATGTTGTTTTGGTGTTTTCGA
AGTTATCAGACAGTGAAAAAAAGCAATTACTTCAAGCTAGAGTTCCGTTTGTAGACTTTAAGGGAAACCT
CTTCTTCCCTCCATTGGGACTAGTACTCAATGCGAATGATACTGAAGTCCCTAAGGAATTAACACCTAGC
GAACAATTAACGTGGATTGCCTTTTTATTGACAAAAGGTCAAAAAGTAGTAGATGTTGATTTGCTTTCAC
AAGTCACTGGACTTCCAAACTCAACAATTTATAGGTGTTTGAGGACTTTTAAAGCTTTATATTGGTTAAA
CAAGCAAAATAAGCTTTACACATATACGGTGTCAAAGAAAGAATTATTCTTAAAATCCGTGTCAT
